>Addgene plasmid #63826 | pTd-4-15-13-1 | depositor full sequence | sequence record 106559 | Full Sequence
CCTCTTACGTGAACCTAGGCCTTACTGCAGATCACACTGGCTCACCTTCGGGTGGGCCTTTCTGCGTTTA
TATACTAGAGAGAGAATATAAAAAGCCAGATTATTAATCCGGCTTTTTTATTATTTAGGATCCATTGACG
GCTAGCTCAGTCCAAGGTACAGTGCTAGCTTCTAGACGAAGACCATGATCACAACTTAATGACGTATTCA
TGGTCGACAAGGGCGAAGAACTCTTTACCGGCGTCGTCCCGATCCTGGTAGAGCTTGACGGCGATGTCAA
CGGTCATAAGTTTAGCGTTAGCGGCGAAGGCGAGGGCGACGCGACGTACGGTAAATTAACCTTAAAATTC
ATCTGTACAACCGGTAAATTACCGGTACCGTGGCCCACGTTAGTTACCACCCTTACCTGGGGCGTCCAGT
GCTTCGCGCGCTATCCAGACCACATGAAGCAACACGATTTCTTCAAATCGGCTATGCCCGAAGGCTATGT
ACAGGAGCGCACCATCTTCTTCAAGGACGACGGTAATTATAAAACCCGCGCAGAAGTTAAGTTCGAGGGC
GATACGCTCGTTAATCGCATCGAACTCAAAGGTATCGACTTCAAAGAGGACGGCAACATTTTAGGTCACA
AGTTAGAGTATAACGCGATTTCCGATAACGTCTACATTACCGCCGATAAACAAAAGAACGGTATCAAAGC
AAACTTTAAGATTCGTCATAACATCGAGGACGGCTCGGTACAGCTCGCCGACCATTACCAACAGAATACG
CCGATCGGCGACGGTCCGGTCCTCCTCCCGGACAATCATTATCTCAGCACCCAGAGCGCGCTCTCCAAAG
ATCCAAACGAGAAGCGCGACCACATGGTCCTTCTCGAATTTGTAACGGCGGCAGGCATCACCCTCGGTAT
GGACGAACTCTATAAGGACGTCAAAAAATACCTCCGTAAGGAGGTATCATGAAAGCGAGCTCCGAAGACG
TTATCAAAGAATTTATGCGTTTTAAAGTTCGCATGGAGGGCTCGGTTAACGGTCACGAGTTCGAAATCGA
AGGGGAAGGCGAAGGTCGTCCGTACGAAGGTACCCAGACCGCTAAACTCAAAGTTACCAAAGGCGGTCCC
TTACCGTTCGCTTGGGATATTTTAAGCCCGCAGTTCCAGTACGGTTCCAAAGCTTACGTTAAACACCCGG
CGGACATCCCGGACTACCTTAAATTATCCTTCCCCGAAGGGTTTAAGTGGGAGCGCGTTATGAACTTCGA
GGACGGCGGCGTCGTTACCGTTACCCAGGACTCCTCCCTTCAAGACGGCGAGTTCATCTACAAAGTTAAA
CTTCGCGGTACCAACTTCCCATCCGATGGTCCGGTCATGCAGAAGAAGACCATGGGTTGGGAAGCTTCCA
CCGAGCGCATGTATCCGGAGGACGGCGCTTTAAAAGGCGAAATCAAGATGCGCTTAAAGTTAAAAGACGG
CGGTCACTACGACGCAGAAGTTAAAACGACGTACATGGCCAAGAAACCGGTTCAGTTACCGGGCGCTTAC
AAAACCGACATCAAACTCGACATCACCAGCCACAACGAAGACTACACCATCGTCGAACAGTACGAACGCG
CAGAAGGTCGTCACAGCACCGGTGCTGAATTCGTACACCTAAGGAGGTGTACAGCATGAAACGTAAACTC
GAGGAACTTTTCACGGGGGTCGTCCCAATTCTGGTAGAATTAGACGGTGATGTAAACGGGCACAAGTTTA
GCGTCAGCGGAGAGGGCGAGGGGGACGCCACCTACGGTAAACTTACCCTTAAGTTTATTTGCACGACGGG
CAAATTACCCGTTCCGTGGCCAACGCTCGTCACTACTTTCGGCTACGGCGTTCAGTGCTTCGCGAGATAT
CCGGATCACATGAAGCAGCACGATTTCTTCAAGTCGGCCATGCCAGAGGGTTACGTTCAGGAGAGAACTA
TATTTTTCAAGGACGACGGCAATTACAAGACACGCGCCGAAGTCAAGTTCGAAGGCGATACCCTGGTTAA
CCGTATCGAGTTAAAAGGTATCGATTTTAAAGAAGACGGAAACATTCTCGGTCACAAACTCGAATACAAC
TATAACAGCCATAATGTCTACATTATGGCTGACAAACAGAAGAACGGCATTAAGGTTAACTTCAAAATTC
GCCACAACATCGAAGACGGTAGCGTCCAACTAGCAGACCATTATCAACAAAATACTCCTATCGGCGACGG
CCCAGTCCTTTTACCAGACAACCATTACCTTAGCACACAAAGCGCCCTTAGCAAAGATCCCAACGAGAAG
CGCGACCACATGGTCCTTCTCGAATTTGTCACAGCGGCAGGGATCACCCACGGCATGGACGAACTCTACA
AATAATAATTAATTAAAAAAAAAAACCCCGCCCCTGACAGGGCGGGGTTTTTTTTTCTAATATGCGGCCG
CCATCAAATAAAACGAAAGGCTCAGTCGAAAGACTGGGCCTTTCGTTTTATCTGTTGTTTGTCGGTGAAC
GCTCTCCTGAGTAGGACAAATCCGCCGCCCTAGAGCATGCGCGTTCGGCTGCGGCGAGCGGTATCAGCTC
ACTCAAAGGCGGTAATACGGTTATCCACAGAATCAGGGGATAACGCAGGAAAGAACATGTGAGCAAAAGG
CCAGCAAAAGGCCAGGAACCGTAAAAAGGCCGCGTTGCTGGCGTTTTTCCATAGGCTCCGCCCCCCTGAC
GAGCATCACAAAAATCGACGCTCAAGTCAGAGGTGGCGAAACCCGACAGGACTATAAAGATACCAGGCGT
TTCCCCCTGGAAGCTCCCTCGTGCGCTCTCCTGTTCCGACCCTGCCGCTTACCGGATACCTGTCCGCCTT
TCTCCCTTCGGGAAGCGTGGCGCTTTCTCATAGCTCACGCTGTAGGTATCTCAGTTCGGTGTAGGTCGTT
CGCTCCAAGCTGGGCTGTGTGCACGAACCCCCCGTTCAGCCCGACCGCTGCGCCTTATCCGGTAACTATC
GTCTTGAGTCCAACCCGGTAAGACACGACTTATCGCCACTGGCAGCAGCCACTGGTAACAGGATTAGCAG
AGCGAGGTATGTAGGCGGTGCTACAGAGTTCTTGAAGTGGTGGCCTAACTACGGCTACACTAGAAGGACA
GTATTTGGTATCTGCGCTCTGCTGAAGCCAGTTACCTTCGGAAAAAGAGTTGGTAGCTCTTGATCCGGCA
AACAAACCACCGCTGGTAGCGGTGGTTTTTTTGTTTGCAAGCAGCAGATTACGCGCAGAAAAAAAGGATC
TCAAGAAGATCCTTTGATCTTTTCTACGGGGTCTGACGCTCAGTGGAACGAAAACTCACGTTAAGGGATT
TTGGTCATGCCCGGGTGCTTGGATTCTCACCAATAAAAAACGCCCGGCGGCAACCGAGCGTTCTGAACAA
ATCCAGATGGAGTTCTGAGGTCATTACTGGATCTATCAACAGGAGTCCAAGCGGTACCGATATCAAATTA
CGCCCCGCCCTGCCACTCATCGCAGTACTGTTGTAATTCATTAAGCATTCTGCCGACATGGAAGCCATCA
CAAACGGCATGATGAACCTGAATCGCCAGCGGCATCAGCACCTTGTCGCCTTGCGTATAATATTTGCCCA
TGGTGAAAACGGGGGCGAAGAAGTTGTCCATATTGGCCACGTTTAAATCAAAACTGGTGAAACTCACCCA
GGGATTGGCTGAGACGAAAAACATATTCTCAATAAACCCTTTAGGGAAATAGGCCAGGTTTTCACCGTAA
CACGCCACATCTTGCGAATATATGTGTAGAAACTGCCGGAAATCGTCGTGGTATTCACTCCAGAGCGATG
AAAACGTTTCAGTTTGCTCATGGAAAACGGTGTAACAAGGGTGAACACTATCCCATATCACCAGCTCACC
GTCTTTCATTGCCATACGAAATTCCGGATGAGCATTCATCAGGCGGGCAAGAATGTGAATAAAGGCCGGA
TAAAACTTGTGCTTATTTTTCTTTACGGTCTTTAAAAAGGCCGTAATATCCAGCTGAACGGTCTGGTTAT
AGGTACATTGAGCAACTGACTGAAATGCCTCAAAATGTTCTTTACGATGCCATTGGGATATATCAACGGT
GGTATATCCAGTGATTTTTTTCTCCATTTTAGCTTCCTTAGCTCCTGAAAATCTCGATAACTCAAAAAAT
ACGCCCGGTAGTGATCTTATTTCATTATGGTGAAAGTTGGAA
Features (pLannotate 1.2.2; 9 found; start..end, strand, type, name):
     39..66      +  terminator     T7Te terminator: phage T7 early transcription terminator
    210..926     +  CDS            Cerulean: Cerulean is a basic (constitutively fluorescent) cyan fluorescent protein published in 2004, derived from Aequorea victoria. It has low acid sensitivity.
    965..1636    +  CDS            mRFP1: mRFP1 is a basic (constitutively fluorescent) red fluorescent protein published in 2002, derived from Discosoma sp.. It is reported to be a somewhat slowly-maturing monomer with low acid sensitivity.
   1666..2382    +  CDS            yEGFP: yEGFP is a fluorescent protein published in 1997.
   2455..2541    +  terminator     rrnB T1 terminator: Escherichia coli rrnB; transcription terminator T1 from the E. coli rrnB gene
   2706..3294    -  rep_origin     ori: high-copy-number ColE1/pMB1/pBR322/pUC origin of replication
   3383..3477    -  terminator     lambda t0 terminator: transcription terminator from phage lambda
   3501..4157    -  CDS            cat: CAT_ECOLX - Experimental evidence at protein level: Swiss-Prot protein existence level 1. This enzyme is an effector of chloramphenicol resistance in bacteria. From Escherichia coli. This protein is used as a marker in many commonly used cloning vectors, such as pACYC184.
   4158..11      -  promoter       cat promoter (fragment) (across the origin): promoter of the E. coli cat gene encoding chloramphenicol acetyltransferase
