[The description below was written by a language model from this plasmid's Addgene catalogue record and pLannotate feature annotations shown in this document.]
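Description:
pTd-4-15-13-1 is a 4,242 nt bacterial expression plasmid built on the FTV3 backbone and made to test a biophysical model of translational coupling in bacterial operons. It is maintained in E. coli through a high-copy ColE1/pUC-type origin of replication. Selection is by chloramphenicol, using a cat (chloramphenicol acetyltransferase) gene driven by its own promoter and followed by a lambda t0 terminator. The resistance cassette and origin lie on the opposite strand from the reporter operon.

The payload is a synthetic three-gene operon encoding CFP, mRFP1 and GFPmut3b in that order. According to the catalogue entry it is transcribed from the constitutive J23100 promoter, which the automated feature table does not annotate. A T7Te terminator upstream insulates the operon from read-through transcription, and an rrnB T1 terminator ends the transcript after the third gene. The annotation software labels the first reading frame as Cerulean and the third as yEGFP. These are nearest-match calls for related Aequorea-derived proteins, and the depositor's names should be taken as definitive.

The depositor states that the intergenic distance between each pair of genes is −4 nt, meaning adjacent reading frames overlap. The annotated reporter coordinates instead show gaps between the matched regions, probably because the annotations cover only the parts that match reference proteins. The coupling free energies were designed as −15 kcal/mol for the CFP–RFP junction and −13 kcal/mol for the RFP–GFP junction. The CFP ribosome binding site was set to a low translation rate of about 10 arbitrary units. Measuring the three fluorescence outputs shows how translation of an upstream gene affects expression of the genes downstream, for comparison with the model's predictions.
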