Addgene plasmid #63826: pTd-4-15-13-1
Purpose: This plasmid is designed to validate the biophysical model of translational coupling
Depositing lab: Howard Salis. Depositing organization: Pennsylvania State University. Publication: A predictive biophysical model of translational coupling to coordinate and control protein expression in bacterial operons. Tian T, Salis HM. Nucleic Acids Res. 2015 Aug 18;43(14):7137-51. doi: 10.1093/nar/gkv635. Epub 2015 Jun 27. PubMed 26117546.
Backbone
  Vector backbone: FTV3
  Vector type: Bacterial Expression
Growth in bacteria
  Bacterial resistance: Chloramphenicol, 25 μg/mL
  Growth temperature: 37°C
  Growth strain: DH10B
  Copy number: High Copy
Gene/Insert
  Gene/Insert name: CFP, mRFP1 and GFPmut3b
  Species: Synthetic
  Mutation: The intergenic distance between each gene is -4 nt. The dG_coupling between CFP and RFP is -15kcal/mol, dG_coupling between RFP and GFP is -13kcal/mol. CFPRBS is around 10 au
  Promoter: J23100
  Cloning method: Restriction Enzyme; 5′ cloning site unknown (unknown if destroyed); 3′ cloning site unknown (unknown if destroyed)
  Sequencing primers: 5′ Cat-R
Terms and licenses: Academic/Nonprofit Terms; Industry Terms: Not Available to Industry
How to cite: pTd-4-15-13-1 was a gift from Howard Salis (Addgene plasmid # 63826 ; http://n2t.net/addgene:63826 ; RRID:Addgene_63826)
