>Addgene plasmid #63826 | pTd-4-15-13-1 | addgene partial sequence | sequence record 108566 | jkRFP-R 5'-gctttggaaccgtactggaa-3'
GCCTTTGGTAACTTTGAGTTTAGCGGTCTGGGTACCTTCGTACGGACGACCTTCGCCTTCCCCTTCGATT
TCGAACTCGTGACCGTTAACCGAGCCCTCCATGCGAACTTTAAAACGCATAAATTCTTTGATAACGTCTT
CGGAGCTCGCTTTCATGATACCTCCTTACGGAGGTATTTTTTGACGTCCTTATAGAGTTCGTCCATACCG
AGGGTGATGCCTGCCGCCGTTACAAATTCGAGAAGGACCATGTGGTCGCGCTTCTCGTTTGGATCTTTGG
AGAGCGCGCTCTGGGTGCTGAGATAATGATTGTCCGGGAGGAGGACCGGACCGTCGCCGATCGGCGTATT
CTGTTGGTAATGGTCGGCGAGCTGTACCGAGCCGTCCTCGATGTTATGACGAATCTTAAAGTTTGCTTTG
ATACCGTTCTTTTGTTTATCGGCGGTAATGTAGACGTTATCGGAAATCGCGTTATACTCTAACTTGTGAC
CTAAAATGTTGCCGTCCTCTTTGAAGTCGATACCTTTGAGTTCGATGCGATTAACGAGCGTATCGCCCTC
GAACTTAACTTCTGCGCGGGTTTTATAATTACCGTCGTCCTTGAAGAAGATGGTGCGCTCCTGTACATAG
CCTTCGGGCATAGCCGATTTGAAGAAATCGTGTTGCTTCATGTGGTCTGGATAGCGCGCGAAGCACTGGA
CGCCCCAGGTAAGGGTGGTAACTAACGT
