>Addgene plasmid #63826 | pTd-4-15-13-1 | addgene partial sequence | sequence record 108567 | mCherry-F 5'-ccccgtaatgcagaagaaga-3'
GAGCGCATGTATCCGGAGGACGGCGCTTTAAAAGGCGAAATCAAGATGCGCTTAAAGTTAAAAGACGGCG
GTCACTACGACGCAGAAGTTAAAACGACGTACATGGCCAAGAAACCGGTTCAGTTACCGGGCGCTTACAA
AACCGACATCAAACTCGACATCACCAGCCACAACGAAGACTACACCATCGTCGAACAGTACGAACGCGCA
GAAGGTCGTCACAGCACCGGTGCTGAATTCGTACACCTAAGGAGGTGTACAGCATGAAACGTAAACTCGA
GGAACTTTTCACGGGGGTCGTCCCAATTCTGGTAGAATTAGACGGTGATGTAAACGGGCACAAGTTTAGC
GTCAGCGGAGAGGGCGAGGGGGACGCCACCTACGGTAAACTTACCCTTAAGTTTATTTGCACGACGGGCA
AATTACCCGTTCCGTGGCCAACGCTCGTCACTACTTTCGGCTACGGCGTTCAGTGCTTCGCGAGATATCC
GGATCACATGAAGCAGCACGATTTCTTCAAGTCGGCCATGCCAGAGGGTTACGTTCAGGAGAGAACTATA
TTTTTCAAGGACGACGGCAATTACAAGACACGCGCCGAAGTCAAGTTCGAAGGCGATACCCTGGTTAACC
GTATCGAGTTAAAAGGTATCGATTTTAAAGAAGACGGAAACATTCTCGGTCACAAACTCGAATACAACTA
TAACAGCCATAATGTCTACATTATGGCTGACAAACAGAAGAACGGCATTAAGGTTAACTTCAAAATTCGC
CACAACATCGAAGACGGTAGCGTCCAACTAGCAGACCATTATCAAC
