>Addgene plasmid #63826 | pTd-4-15-13-1 | addgene partial sequence | sequence record 109573 | CAT-R 5'-GCAACTGACTGAAATGCCTC-3'
TATATCCAGTGATTTTTTTCTCCATTTTAGCTTCCTTAGCTCCTGAAAATCTCGATAACTCAAAAAATAC
GCCCGGTAGTGATCTTATTTCATTATGGTGAAAGTTGGAACCTCTTACGTGAACCTAGGCCTTACTGCAG
ATCACACTGGCTCACCTTCGGGTGGGCCTTTCTGCGTTTATATACTAGAGAGAGAATATAAAAAGCCAGA
TTATTAATCCGGCTTTTTTATTATTTAGGATCCATTGACGGCTAGCTCAGTCCAAGGTACAGTGCTAGCT
TCTAGACGAAGACCATGATCACAACTTAATGACGTATTCATGGTCGACAAGGGCGAAGAACTCTTTACCG
GCGTCGTCCCGATCCTGGTAGAGCTTGACGGCGATGTCAACGGTCATAAGTTTAGCGTTAGCGGCGAAGG
CGAGGGCGACGCGACGTACGGTAAATTAACCTTAAAATTCATCTGTACAACCGGTAAATTACCGGTACCG
TGGCCCACGTTAGTTACCACCCTTACCTGGGGCGTCCAGTGCTTCGCGCGCTATCCAGACCACATGAAGC
AACACGATTTCTTCAAATCGGCTATGCCCGAAGGCTATGTACAGGAGCGCACCATCTTCTTCAAGGACGA
CGGTAATTATAAAACCCGCGCAGAAGTTAAGTTCGAGGGCGATACGCTCGTTAATCGCATCGAACTC
